>Addgene plasmid #62806 | pAAV-UbC | depositor full sequence | sequence record 107808 | pAAV-UbC sequence 5185 bps
CCTGCAGGCAGCTGCGCGCTCGCTCGCTCACTGAGGCCGCCCGGGCAAAGCCCGGGCGTCGGGCGACCTT
TGGTCGCCCGGCCTCAGTGAGCGAGCGAGCGCGCAGAGAGGGAGTGGCCAACTCCATCACTAGGGGTTCC
TGCGGCCGCGGCCTCCGCGCCGGGTTTTGGCGCCTCCCGCGGGCGCCCCCCTCCTCACGGCGAGCGCTGC
CACGTCAGACGAAGGGCGCAGCGAGCGTCCTGATCCTTCCGCCCGGACGCTCAGGACAGCGGCCCGCTGC
TCATAAGACTCGGCCTTAGAACCCCAGTATCAGCAGAAGGACATTTTAGGACGGGACTTGGGTGACTCTA
GGGCACTGGTTTTCTTTCCAGAGAGCGGAACAGGCGAGGAAAAGTAGTCCCTTCTCGGCGATTCTGCGGA
GGGATCTCCGTGGGGCGGTGAACGCCGATGATTATATAAGGACGCGCCGGGTGTGGCACAGCTAGTTCCG
TCGCAGCCGGGATTTGGGTCGCGGTTCTTGTTTGTGGATCGCTGTGATCGTCACTTGGTGAGTAGCGGGC
TGCTGGGCTGGCCGGGGCTTTCGTGGCCGCCGGGCCGCTCGGTGGGACGGAAGCGTGTGGAGAGACCGCC
AAGGGCTGTAGTCTGGGTCCGCGAGCAAGGTTGCCCTGAACTGGGGGTTGGGGGGAGCGCAGCAAAATGG
CGGCTGTTCCCGAGTCTTGAATAGAACCTTCGCTAATGCGGGAAAGCTCTTATTCGGGTGAGATGGGCTG
GGGCACCATCTGGGGACCCTGACGTGAAGTTTGTCACTGACTGGAGAACTCGGTTTGTCGTCTGTTGCGG
GGGCGGCAGTTATGGCGGTGCCGTTGGGCAGTGCACCCGTACCTTTGGGAGCGCGCGCCCTCGTCGTGTC
GTGACGTCACCCGTTCTGTTGGCTTATAATGCAGGGTGGGGCCACCTGCCGGTAGGTGTGCGGTAGGCTT
TTCTCCGTCGCAGGACGCAGGGTTCGGGCCTAGGGTAGGCTCTCCTGAATCGACAGGCGCCGGACCTCTG
GTGAGGGGAGGGATAAGTGAGGCGTCAGTTTCTTTGGTCGGTTTTATGTACCTATCTTCTTAAGTAGCTG
AAGCTCCGGTTTTGAACTATGCGCTCGGGGTTGGCGAGTGTGTTTTGTGAAGTTTTTTAGGCACCTTTTG
AAATGTAATCATTTGGGTCAATATGTAATTTTCAGTGTTAGACTAGTAAATTGTCCGCTAAATTCTGGCC
GTTTTTGGCTTTTTTGTTAGACGAAGCTAAGGCGCGCCTGAGAACTTCAGGGTGAGTTTGGGGACCCTTG
ATTGTTCTTTCTTTTTCGCTATTGTAAAATTCATGTTATATGGAGGGGGCAAAGTTTTCAGGGTGTTGTT
TAGAATGGGAAGATGTCCCTTGTATCACCATGCATGGACCCTCATGATAATTTTGTTTCTTTCACTTTCT
ACTCTGTTGACAACCATTGTCTCCTCTTATTTTCTTTTCATTTTCTGTAACTTTTTCGTTAAACTTTAGC
TTGCATTTGTAACGAATCTAGACAATCAGGGTATATTATATTGTACTTCAGCACAGTTTTAGAGAACAAT
TGTTATAATTAAATGATAAGGTAGAATATTTCTGCATATAAATTCTGGCTGGCGTGGAAATATTCTTATT
GGTAGAAACAACTACATCCTGGTCATCATCCTGCCTTTCTCTTTATGGTTACAATGATATACACTGTTTG
AGATGAGGATAAAATACTCTGAGTCCAAACCGGGCCCCTCTGCTAACCATGTTCATGCCTTCTTCTTTTT
CCTACAGCTCCTGGGCAACGTGCTGGTTATTGTGCTGTCTCATCAAGCTTGGATCCGAATTCGCTAGCGA
TATCTCGAGTCTAGAGTTAACGGCCATATTGGCCAATCTACGGGTGGCATCCCTGTGACCCCTCCCCAGT
GCCTCTCCTGGCCCTGGAAGTTGCCACTCCAGTGCCCACCAGCCTTGTCCTAATAAAATTAAGTTGCATC
ATTTTGTCTGACTAGGTGTCCTTCTATAATATTATGGGGTGGAGGGGGGTGGTATGGAGCAAGGGGCAAG
TTGGGAAGACAACCTGTAGGGCCTGCGGGGTCTATTGGGAACCAAGCTGGAGTGCAGTGGCACAATCTTG
GCTCACTGCAATCTCCGCCTCCTGGGTTCAAGCGATTCTCCTGCCTCAGCCTCCCGAGTTGTTGGGATTC
CAGGCATGCATGACCAGGCTCAGCTAATTTTTGTTTTTTTGGTAGAGACGGGGTTTCACCATATTGGCCA
GGCTGGTCTCCAACTCCTAATCTCAGGTGATCTACCCACCTTGGCCTCCCAAATTGCTGGGATTACAGGC
GTGAACCACTGCTCCCTTCCCTGTCCTTCTGATTTTGTAGGTAACCACGTGCGGACCGAGCGGCCGCAGG
AACCCCTAGTGATGGAGTTGGCCACTCCCTCTCTGCGCGCTCGCTCGCTCACTGAGGCCGGGCGACCAAA
GGTCGCCCGACGCCCGGGCTTTGCCCGGGCGGCCTCAGTGAGCGAGCGAGCGCGCAGCTGCCTGCAGGGG
CGCCTGATGCGGTATTTTCTCCTTACGCATCTGTGCGGTATTTCACACCGCATA
[142 nt withheld, positions 2645-2786]
C
[141 nt withheld, positions 2788-2928]
CCTTTGACGTTGGAGTCCACGTTCTTT
[37 nt withheld, positions 2956-2992]
ACCCTATCTCGGGCTATTCTTTTGATTTATAAGGGATTTTGCCGATTTCGGCCTATTGGTTAAAAAATGA
GCTGATTTAACAAAAATTTAACGCGAATTTTAACAAAATATTAACGTTTACAATTTTATGGTGCACTCTC
AGTACAATCTGCTCTGATGCCGCATAGTTAAGCCAGCCCCGACACCCGCCAACACCCGCTGACGCGCCCT
GACGGGCTTGTCTGCTCCCGGCATCCGCTTACAGACAAGCTGTGACCGTCTCCGGGAGCTGCATGTGTCA
GAGGTTTTCACCGTCATCACCGAAACGCGCGAGACGAAAGGGCCTCGTGATACGCCTATTTTTATAGGTT
AATGTCATGATAATAATGGTTTCTTAGACGTCAGGTGGCACTTTTCGGGGAAATGTGCGCGGAACCCCTA
TTTGTTTATTTTTCTAAATACATTCAAATATGTATCCGCTCATGAGACAATAACCCTGATAAATGCTTCA
ATAATATTGAAAAAGGAAGAGTATGAGTATTCAACATTTCCGTGTCGCCCTTATTCCCTTTTTTGCGGCA
TTTTGCCTTCCTGTTTTTGCTCACCCAGAAACGCTGGTGAAAGTAAAAGATGCTGAAGATCAGTTGGGTG
CACGAGTGGGTTACATCGAACTGGATCTCAACAGCGGTAAGATCCTTGAGAGTTTTCGCCCCGAAGAACG
TTTTCCAATGATGAGCACTTTTAAAGTTCTGCTATGTGGCGCGGTATTATCCCGTATTGACGCCGGGCAA
GAGCAACTCGGTCGCCGCATACACTATTCTCAGAATGACTTGGTTGAGTACTCACCAGTCACAGAAAAGC
ATCTTACGGATGGCATGACAGTAAGAGAATTATGCAGTGCTGCCATAACCATGAGTGATAACACTGCGGC
CAACTTACTTCTGACAACGATCGGAGGACCGAAGGAGCTAACCGCTTTTTTGCACAACATGGGGGATCAT
GTAACTCGCCTTGATCGTTGGGAACCGGAGCTGAATGAAGCCATACCAAACGACGAGCGTGACACCACGA
TGCCTGTAGCAATGGCAACAACGTTGCGCAAACTATTAACTGGCGAACTACTTACTCTAGCTTCCCGGCA
ACAATTAATAGACTGGATGGAGGCGGATAAAGTTGCAGGACCACTTCTGCGCTCGGCCCTTCCGGCTGGC
TGGTTTATTGCTGATAAATCTGGAGCCGGTGAGCGTGGGTCTCGCGGTATCATTGCAGCACTGGGGCCAG
ATGGTAAGCCCTCCCGTATCGTAGTTATCTACACGACGGGGAGTCAGGCAACTATGGATGAACGAAATAG
ACAGATCGCTGAGATAGGTGCCTCACTGATTAAGCATTGGTAACTGTCAGACCAAGTTTACTCATATATA
CTTTAGATTGATTTAAAACTTCATTTTTAATTTAAAAGGATCTAGGTGAAGATCCTTTTTGATAATCTCA
TGACCAAAATCCCTTAACGTGAGTTTTCGTTCCACTGAGCGTCAGACCCCGTAGAAAAGATCAAAGGATC
TTCTTGAGATCCTTTTTTTCTGCGCGTAATCTGCTGCTTGCAAACAAAAAAACCACCGCTACCAGCGGTG
GTTTGTTTGCCGGATCAAGAGCTACCAACTCTTTTTCCGAAGGTAACTGGCTTCAGCAGAGCGCAGATAC
CAAATACTGTCCTTCTAGTGTAGCCGTAGTTAGGCCACCACTTCAAGAACTCTGTAGCACCGCCTACATA
CCTCGCTCTGCTAATCCTGTTACCAGTGGCTGCTGCCAGTGGCGATAAGTCGTGTCTTACCGGGTTGGAC
TCAAGACGATAGTTACCGGATAAGGCGCAGCGGTCGGGCTGAACGGGGGGTTCGTGCACACAGCCCAGCT
TGGAGCGAACGACCTACACCGAACTGAGATACCTACAGCGTGAGCTATGAGAAAGCGCCACGCTTCCCGA
AGGGAGAAAGGCGGACAGGTATCCGGTAAGCGGCAGGGTCGGAACAGGAGAGCGCACGAGGGAGCTTCCA
GGGGGAAACGCCTGGTATCTTTATAGTCCTGTCGGGTTTCGCCACCTCTGACTTGAGCGTCGATTTTTGT
GATGCTCGTCAGGGGGGCGGAGCCTATGGAAAAACGCCAGCAACGCGGCCTTTTTACGGTTCCTGGCCTT
TTGCTGGCCTTTTGCTCACATGT
Features (pLannotate 1.2.2; 14 found; start..end, strand, type, name):
      1..141     -  repeat_region  AAV2 ITR: inverted terminal repeat of adeno-associated virus serotype 2 inverted
    150..549     +  promoter       UbC promoter: human ubiquitin C promoter
    727..1282    +  promoter       UbC promoter (fragment): human ubiquitin C promoter
   1312..1557    +  intron         β-globin intron (fragment): intron from rabbit β-globin gene
   1563..1827    +  intron         β-globin intron (fragment): intron from rabbit β-globin gene
   1932..2408    +  polyA_signal   hGH poly(A) signal: human growth hormone polyadenylation signal
   2448..2588    +  repeat_region  AAV2 ITR: inverted terminal repeat of adeno-associated virus serotype 2 inverted
   2593..2644    -  misc_feature   bom (fragment): basis of mobility region from pBR322
   2663..3043    +  rep_origin     M13 ori (sequence partly withheld): M13 bacteriophage origin of replication; arrow indicates direction of (+) strand synthesis
   3119..3168    -  misc_feature   bom (fragment): basis of mobility region from pBR322
   3270..3305    -  CDS            rop (fragment): Rop protein, which maintains plasmids at low copy number; rop
   3400..3504    +  promoter       AmpR promoter: bla
   3505..4365    +  CDS            AmpR: β-lactamase; bla; confers resistance to ampicillin, carbenicillin, and related antibiotics
   4536..5124    +  rep_origin     ori: high-copy-number ColE1/pMB1/pBR322/pUC origin of replication
