[The description below was written by a language model from this plasmid's Addgene catalogue record and pLannotate feature annotations shown in this document.]
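Description:
pAAV-UbC is an empty adeno-associated virus transfer (cis) plasmid for mammalian expression, intended to drive strong transgene expression in neuronal cells. It derives from pAAV-SIBR-anti_I, a polycistronic RNA interference vector. The SIBR microRNA cassette was deleted and the eGFP coding sequence was replaced with a new polylinker, so no gene of interest is present. The deposited sequence is 5,185 nt, slightly shorter than the catalogued backbone size of 5,235 bp.

The expression cassette lies between two AAV2 inverted terminal repeats, the cis elements needed for replication and packaging of the intervening DNA into AAV particles when rep, cap and helper functions are supplied in trans. Downstream of the first ITR sits the human ubiquitin C promoter, which the annotation detects as two segments. It is followed by rabbit β-globin intron sequence, also annotated as two adjacent fragments, which can improve transcript processing and expression. A short unannotated gap of about 100 nt then precedes the human growth hormone polyadenylation signal. This gap is presumably where the polylinker for inserting a coding sequence lies, although the feature table does not label it.

Outside the ITRs, the plasmid carries a high-copy ColE1/pUC-type origin, an ampicillin resistance gene with its own promoter, and an M13 phage origin. Small bom and rop remnants from pBR322 are also present. According to the depositors, this UbC promoter is more active in neurons than the promoter in CMV-based vectors, making the backbone suited to AAV-mediated delivery of reporters or other genes to neurons. The associated publication concerns three-dimensional imaging of axons in cleared spinal cords.
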