Addgene plasmid #62806: pAAV-UbC
Purpose: (Empty Backbone) To express genes at high levels in neuronal cells. This UbC promoter is more active in neurons than the promoter in CMV-based vectors.
Depositing lab: Jae Lee & Pantelis Tsoulfas. Depositing organization: University of Miami. Publication: 3D Imaging of Axons in Transparent Spinal Cords from Rodents and Nonhuman Primates. Soderblom C, Lee DH, Dawood A, Carballosa M, Jimena Santamaria A, Benavides FD, Jergova S, Grumbles RM, Thomas CK, Park KK, Guest JD, Lemmon VP, Lee JK, Tsoulfas P. Eneuro. 2015 Mar-Apr;2(2). doi: 10.1523/ENEURO.0001-15.2015. PubMed 26023683.
Backbone
  Vector backbone: pAAV-SIBR-anti_I
  Backbone manufacturer: Chung K-H et al., Polycistronic RNA polymerase II expression vectors for RNA interference based on BIC/miR-155. NAR 2006 vol 24
  Backbone size (bp): 5235
  Modifications to backbone: The SIBR cassette is deleted and in the place of the eGFP a new polylinked was added.
  Vector type: Mammalian Expression, AAV ; Eucaryotic
  Promoter: hUbC
Growth in bacteria
  Bacterial resistance: Ampicillin, 100 μg/mL
  Growth temperature: 37°C
  Growth strain: NEB Stable
  Copy number: High Copy
Gene/Insert
  Sequencing primers: 5′ pCAG-F-primer
Terms and licenses: Academic/Nonprofit Terms; Industry Terms: Not Available to Industry
How to cite: pAAV-UbC was a gift from Jae Lee & Pantelis Tsoulfas (Addgene plasmid # 62806 ; http://n2t.net/addgene:62806 ; RRID:Addgene_62806)
