>Addgene plasmid #62806 | pAAV-UbC | addgene partial sequence | sequence record 132648 | hGH-PA-R 5'-CCAGCTTGGTTCCCAATAGA-3'
TTGTCTTCCCAACTTGCCCCTTGCTCCATACCACCCCCCTCCACCCCATAATATTATAGAAGGACACCTA
GTCAGACAAAATGATGCAACTTAATTTTATTAGGACAAGGCTGGTGGGCACTGGAGTGGCAACTTCCAGG
GCCAGGAGAGGCACTGGGGAGGGGTCACAGGGATGCCACCCGTAGATTGGCCAATATGGCCGTTAACTCT
AGACTCGAGATATCGCTAGCGAATTCGGATCCAAGCTTGATGAGACAGCACAATAACCAGCACGTTGCCC
AGGAGCTGTAGGAAAAAGAAGAAGGCATGAACATGGTTAGCAGAGGGGCCCGGTTTGGACTCAGAGTATT
TTATCCTCATCTCAAACAGTGTATATCATTGTAACCATAAAGAGAAAGGCAGGATGATGACCAGGATGTA
GTTGTTTCTACCAATAAGAATATTTCCACGCCAGCCAGAATTTATATGCAGAAATATTCTACCTTATCAT
TTAATTATAACAATTGTTCTCTAAAACTGTGCTGAAGTACAATATAATATACCCTGATTGTCTAGATTCG
TTACAAATGCAAGCTAAAGTTTAACGAAAAAGTTACAGAAAATGAAAAGAAAATAAGAGGAGACAATGGT
TGTCAACAGAGTAGAAAGTGAAAGAAACAAAATTATCATGAGGGTCCATGCATGGTGATACAAGGGACAT
CTTCCCATTCTAAACAACACCCTGAAAACTTTGCCCCCTCCATATAACATGAATTTTACAATAGCGAAAA
AGAAAGAACAATCAAGGGTCCCCAAACTCACCCTGAAGTTCTCAGGCGCGCCTTAGCTTCGTCTAACAAA
AAAGCCAAAAACGGCCAGAATTTAGCGGACAATTTACTAGTCTAACACTGAAAATTACATATTGACCCAA
ATGATTACATTTCAAAAGGTGCCTAAAAAACTTCACAAAACACACTCGCCAACCCCGAGCGCATAGTTCA
AAACCGGAGCTTCAGCTACTTAAGAAGATAGGTACATAAAACCGACCAAAGAAACTGACGCCTCACTTAT
CCCTCCCCTCACCAGAGGTCCGGCGCCTGTCGATTCAGGAGAGCCTACC
