>Addgene plasmid #62806 | pAAV-UbC | addgene partial sequence | sequence record 132651 | hUBCpro-F2 5'-CGCCGATGATTATATAAGGA-3'
CTAGTTCCGTCGCAGCCGGGATTTGGGTCGCGGTTCTTGTTTGTGGATCGCTGTGATCGTCACTTGGTGA
GTAGCGGGCTGCTGGGCTGGCCGGGGCTTTCGTGGCCGCCGGGCCGCTCGGTGGGACGGAAGCGTGTGGA
GAGACCGCCAAGGGCTGTAGTCTGGGTCCGCGAGCAAGGTTGCCCTGAACTGGGGGTTGGGGGGAGCGCA
GCAAAATGGCGGCTGTTCCCGAGTCTTGAATAGAACCTTCGCTAATGCGGGAAAGCTCTTATTCGGGTGA
GATGGGCTGGGGCACCATCTGGGGACCCTGACGTGAAGTTTGTCACTGACTGGAGAACTCGGTTTGTCGT
CTGTTGCGGGGGCGGCAGTTATGGCGGTGCCGTTGGGCAGTGCACCCGTACCTTTGGGAGCGCGCGCCCT
CGTCGTGTCGTGACGTCACCCGTTCTGTTGGCTTATAATGCAGGGTGGGGCCACCTGCCGGTAGGTGTGC
GGTAGGCTTTTCTCCGTCGCAGGACGCAGGGTTCGGGCCTAGGGTAGGCTCTCCTGAATCGACAGGCGCC
GGACCTCTGGTGAGGGGAGGGATAAGTGAGGCGTCAGTTTCTTTGGTCGGTTTTATGTACCTATCTTCTT
AAGTAGCTGAAGCTCCGGTTTTGAACTATGCGCTCGGGGTTGGCGAGTGTGTTTTGTGAAGTTTTTTAGG
CACCTTTTGAAATGTAATCATTTGGGTCAATATGTAATTTTCAGTGTTAGACTAGTAAATTGTCCGCTAA
ATTCTGGCCGTTTTTGGCTTTTTTGTTAGACGAAGCTAAGGCGCGCCTGAGAACTTCAGGGTGAGTTTGG
GGACCCTTGATTGTTCTTTCTTTTTCGCTATTGTAAAATTCATGTTATATGGAGGGGGCAAAGTTTTCAG
GGTGTTGTTTAGAATGGGAAGATGTCCCTTGTATCACCATGCATGGACCCTCATGATAATTTTGTTTCTT
TCACTTTCTACTCTGTTGACAACCATTGTCTCCTCTTATTTTCTTTTCATTTTCTGTAACTTTTTCGTTA
AACTTTAGCTTGCATTTGTAACGAATCTAGACAATCAGGGTATATTATATTGTACTTCAGCACAGTTTTA
GAGAACAATTGTTATAATTAAATGATAAGGTAGAATATTTCTGCATATAA
